>Addgene plasmid #40938 | pCMV5-Flag-EPLIN beta delta LIM domain | addgene partial sequence | sequence record 56141 | CMV-F 5'-CGCAAATGGGCGGTAGGCGTG-3'
TAGCAGAGCTCGTTTAGTGACCGTCAGAATTGCCACCATGGACTACAAGGACGACGATGACAAGAATTCT
GCAGGATCCAAGATGGAATCATCTCCATTTAATAGACGGCAATGGACCTCACTATCATTGAGGGTAACAG
CCAAAGAACTTTCTCTTGTCAACAAGAACAAGTCATCGGCTATTGTGGAAATATTCTCCAAGTACCAGAA
AGCAGCTGAAGAAACAAACATGGAGAAGAAGAGAAGTAACACCGAAAATCTCTCCCAGCACTTTAGAAAG
GGGACCCTGACTGTGTTAAAGAAGAAGTGGGAGAACCCAGGGCTGGGAGCAGAGTCTCACACAGACTCTC
TACGGAACAGCAGCACTGAGATTAGGCACAGAGCAGACCATCCTCCTGCTGAAGTGACAAGCCACGCTGC
TTCTGGAGCCAAAGCTGACCAAGAAGAACAAATCCACCCCAGATCTAGACTCAGGTCACCTCCTGAAGCC
CTCGTTCAGGGTCGATATCCCCACATCAAGGACGGTGAGGATCTTAAAGACCACTCAACAGAAAGTAAAA
AAATGGAAAATTGTCTAGGAGAATCCAGGCATGAAGTAGAAAAATCAGAAATCAGTGAAAACACAGATGC
TTCGGGCAAAATAGAGAAATATAATGTTCCGCTGAACAGGCTTAAGATGATGTTTGAGAAAGGTGAACCA
ACTCAAACTAAGATTCTCCGGGCCCAAAGCCGAAGTGCAAGTGGAAGGAAGATCTCTGAAAACAGCTATT
CTCTAGATGACCTGGAAATAGGCCCAGGTCAGTTGTCATCTTCTACATTTGACTCGGAGAAAAATGAGAG
TAGACGAAATCTGGAACTTCCACGCCTCTCAGAAACCTCTATAAAGGATCGAATGGCCAAGTACCAGGCA
GCTGTGTCCAAACAAAGCAGCTCAACCAACTATACAAATGAGCTGAAAGCCAGTGGTGGCGAAATCAAAA
TTCATAAAATGGAGCAAAAGG
