>Addgene plasmid #40938 | pCMV5-Flag-EPLIN beta delta LIM domain | addgene partial sequence | sequence record 56585 | hGH-PA-R 5'-CCAGCTTGGTTCCCAATAGA-3'
CTTCCCAACTTGCCCCTTGCTCCATACCACCCCCCTCCACCCCATAATATTATAGAAGGACACCTAGTCA
GACAAAATGATGCAACTTAATTTTATTAGGACAAGGCTGGTGGGCACTGGAGTGGCAACTTCCAGGGCCA
GGAGAGGCACTGGGGAGGGGTCACAGGGATGCCACCCAAGCTTTAATCGATGTCGACTCACTCTTCATCC
TCATCCTCATCATAATACCGATTTCTCTTTATCTGTTCTTCCACAGAGAGCTCTTTGACCACTTCTCCCT
CCCAGAGTTCCACATCCTGGGATTTCTGATTCTGAGTAGTGAATTCTTCAGCAAAGGTGTTGTCTACAAA
ACTCGACCAATTCAGAGACTTGGGTTCTTGTGGAGATTGTTGTTTGAGGAAGCTGTTATCATCTTCATCG
GAGTCTGCACCATTTTCTACAAGATTCTCATTCTCCATCTCCAAACTATGACCTTCCTTACTTCTCTTCC
CTGTCTCTCCTTTAGATTCTTTGTTTTGCCAGGTTGTTTTTCCCACATTCCCATTCTTCTTAGAAGCCTT
GGCATTTTCCACTTGTTTCCTTTCTGCAACTCTTCCACCCACAGACTCTTCACTCTGCTCTGACATGCTC
CAGCCTTTCCTGATAGGTGGGGACACAGTTTTTGGGCTCTTGACAGAGGTGCTTTGAAATGAAGCTGCTA
CAGTGAATGGGCGGCTTCTTTCCTTCAGTGAAGAAGATCGTCTTAGCTTCTTCAGATCTAGATCGACATC
CTCAGGAACTTCGGGCTTGCTGATTTCGTCTTCAGGAGGCCATTTGGGCTTTGACATTTTGATCCCTTCC
TCCAAGGCACTTCCTGAACTTCCAAGTTCAGTGGGGGGTGGCCAGGCGATCCTCAGCTTCTTGGTTTCAG
CTGGCTTGTCTTCCTTCTC
