[The description below was written by a language model from this plasmid's Addgene catalogue record.]
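Description:
pCMV5-Flag-EPLIN beta delta LIM domain is a mammalian expression plasmid built on the pCMV5-Flag backbone and carrying a deletion mutant of human EPLIN beta, the longer isoform of the protein encoded by LIMA1 (epithelial protein lost in neoplasm). The insert is about 2.1 kb and lacks the LIM domain of the protein. It was placed between BamHI and SalI sites, both of which remain intact, so the fragment can be excised or exchanged. A Flag epitope supplied by the backbone is fused to the N terminus, allowing the truncated protein to be detected or immunoprecipitated with anti-Flag antibodies and distinguished from endogenous EPLIN. As the backbone name indicates, expression is expected to be driven by a cytomegalovirus promoter, although the record gives no feature table and does not itemise the promoter, polyadenylation signal or origin of replication. The plasmid is propagated in E. coli under ampicillin selection; its copy number is listed as unknown, and no mammalian selection marker is recorded.

EPLIN is an actin-associated cytoskeletal protein, and the associated study examined how its ability to suppress anchorage-independent growth of transformed NIH3T3 cells depends on its localisation to the actin cytoskeleton. A LIM-deleted version fits this kind of structure-function analysis: expressed by transfection alongside full-length EPLIN or other deletion constructs, it lets researchers test whether the LIM domain contributes to actin targeting, subcellular distribution and growth-suppressive activity. The record does not state the exact residues removed.
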