Addgene plasmid #40938: pCMV5-Flag-EPLIN beta delta LIM domain
Depositing lab: Elizabeth Luna & Scott Maul. Depositing organization: University of California, Los Angeles (UCLA). Publication: Inhibition of anchorage-independent growth of transformed NIH3T3 cells by epithelial protein lost in neoplasm (EPLIN) requires localization of EPLIN to actin cytoskeleton. Song Y, Maul RS, Gerbin CS, Chang DD. Mol Biol Cell. 2002 Apr;13(4):1408-16. 10.1091/mbc.01-08-0414 PubMed 11950948.
Backbone
  Vector backbone: pCMV5-Flag
  Vector type: Mammalian Expression
Growth in bacteria
  Bacterial resistance: Ampicillin, 100 μg/mL
  Growth temperature: 37°C
  Growth strain: JM109
  Copy number: Unknown
Gene/Insert
  Gene/Insert name: EPLIN beta delta LIM domain
  Species: H. sapiens (human)
  Insert size (bp): 2055
  Mutation: LIM domain deleted
  Entrez Gene: LIMA1 (a.k.a. EPLIN, LDLCQ8, SREBP3)
  Tag / fusion protein: Flag (N terminal on backbone)
  Cloning method: Restriction Enzyme; 5′ cloning site BamHI (not destroyed); 3′ cloning site SalI (not destroyed)
  Sequencing primers: 5′ unknown; 3′ unknown
Resource information
  A portion of this plasmid was derived from a plasmid made by: Raymond S. Maul
Terms and licenses: Academic/Nonprofit Terms; Industry Terms: Not Available to Industry
How to cite: pCMV5-Flag-EPLIN beta delta LIM domain was a gift from Elizabeth Luna & Scott Maul (Addgene plasmid # 40938 ; http://n2t.net/addgene:40938 ; RRID:Addgene_40938)
